Addgene plasmid #114029: pcDNA5-hygro-eGFP-HEC1-9D
Purpose: Inducible expression of eGFP-tagged HEC1-9D in FLPin Trex cell lines
Depositing lab: Geert Kops. Depositing organization: Hubrecht Institute. Publication: Kinetochore-microtubule attachment is sufficient to satisfy the human spindle assembly checkpoint. Etemad B, Kuijt TE, Kops GJ. Nat Commun. 2015 Dec 1;6:8987. doi: 10.1038/ncomms9987. PubMed 26621779.
Backbone
  Vector backbone: pcDNA5/FRT/TO - hygromycin
  Vector type: Mammalian Expression
  Selectable markers: Hygromycin
Growth in bacteria
  Bacterial resistance: Ampicillin, 100 μg/mL
  Growth temperature: 37°C
  Growth strain: DH5alpha
  Copy number: High Copy
Gene/Insert
  Gene/Insert name: eGFP-HEC1 - 9D (NDC80)
  Species: H. sapiens (human)
  Mutation: Hec1 - 9D
  Entrez Gene: NDC80 (a.k.a. HEC, HEC1, HsHec1, KNTC2, TID3, hsNDC80)
  Cloning method: Restriction Enzyme; 5′ cloning site Unknown (unknown if destroyed); 3′ cloning site Unknown (unknown if destroyed)
Terms and licenses: Academic/Nonprofit Terms; Industry Terms: Not Available to Industry
How to cite: pcDNA5-hygro-eGFP-HEC1-9D was a gift from Geert Kops (Addgene plasmid # 114029 ; http://n2t.net/addgene:114029 ; RRID:Addgene_114029)
