[The description below was written by a language model from this plasmid's Addgene catalogue record and pLannotate feature annotations shown in this document.]
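Description:
pcDNA5-hygro-eGFP-HEC1-9D is a mammalian expression plasmid built on the pcDNA5/FRT/TO backbone, designed for site-specific genomic integration and inducible expression in Flp-In T-REx cell lines. In bacteria it is maintained as a high-copy plasmid through a ColE1/pUC-type origin and selected with ampicillin via the β-lactamase gene. A partial f1 origin and remnants of lac regulatory sequence are also annotated as backbone leftovers.

The payload is an N-terminal EGFP fusion to human HEC1 (NDC80), a component of the kinetochore NDC80 complex needed for stable microtubule attachment and spindle checkpoint function. The insert carries the "9D" mutation; the record does not spell out which residues are changed, though the name suggests nine substitutions to aspartate. Expression is driven by the CMV enhancer/promoter followed by two short tet operator-like elements (annotated as PLtetO-1 fragments). In cells expressing the Tet repressor, transcription is therefore held off until tetracycline or doxycycline is added. The transcript ends at a bGH polyadenylation signal.

Downstream lies an FRT site directly ahead of a hygromycin resistance coding sequence and an SV40 poly(A) signal, with no complete promoter annotated upstream. In this system, FLP-mediated recombination into the host cell's genomic FRT site places the gene behind a resident promoter, so hygromycin resistance reports correct integration.

The depositor's sequence and the repository's sequencing result differ by only three nucleotides in length and show the same features. The associated work addresses kinetochore–microtubule attachment and the human spindle assembly checkpoint, which fits use of the plasmid to make isogenic, inducible lines expressing this HEC1 mutant.
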