Features (pLannotate 1.2.2; 23 found; start..end, strand, type, name):
     28..80      -  misc_feature   bom (fragment): basis of mobility region from pBR322
    235..614     +  enhancer       CMV enhancer: human cytomegalovirus immediate early enhancer
    615..818     +  promoter       CMV promoter: human cytomegalovirus (CMV) immediate early promoter
    820..839     +  promoter       PLtetO-1 promoter (fragment): modified phage lambda PL promoter with tet operator sites (Lutz and Bujard, 1997)
    841..860     +  promoter       PLtetO-1 promoter (fragment): modified phage lambda PL promoter with tet operator sites (Lutz and Bujard, 1997)
    868..901     +  promoter       TRE3GV promoter (fragment): 3rd-generation Tet-responsive promoter that can be activated by binding of Tet-On® 3G, optimized for retroviral and lentiviral vectors
   1080..1796    +  CDS            EGFP: EGFP is a basic (constitutively fluorescent) green fluorescent protein published in 1996, derived from Aequorea victoria. It is reported to be a rapidly-maturing weak dimer with moderate acid sensitivity.
   1812..3737    +  CDS            NDC80: NDC80_HUMAN - Also known as HEC, HEC1, KNTC2. Experimental evidence at protein level: Swiss-Prot protein existence level 1. Acts as a component of the essential kinetochore-associated NDC80 complex, which is required for chromosome segregation and spindle checkpoint activity (PubMed:9315664, PubMed:12351790, PubMed:14654001, PubMed:14699129, PubMed:15062103, PubMed:15235793, PubMed:15239953, PubMed:15548592, PubMed:16732327). Required for kinetochore integrity and the organization of stable microtubule binding sites in the outer plate of the kinetochore (PubMed:15548592). The NDC80 complex syn
   3747..3764    +  misc_feature   MCS (fragment): multiple cloning site
   3789..4013    +  polyA_signal   bGH poly(A) signal: bovine growth hormone polyadenylation signal
   4017..4038    +  promoter       SV40 promoter (fragment): SV40 enhancer and early promoter
   4059..4292    +  rep_origin     f1 ori (fragment) (sequence partly withheld): f1 bacteriophage origin of replication; arrow indicates direction of (+) strand synthesis
   4297..4344    +  protein_bind   FRT: FLP-mediated recombination occurs in the 8-bp core sequence TCTAGAAA (Turan and Bode, 2011). FLP recombinase from the Saccharomyces cerevisiae 2μ plasmid
   4352..5374    +  CDS            HygR: aminoglycoside phosphotransferase from E. coli; aph(4)-Ia; confers resistance to hygromycin
   5384..5509    +  CDS            ble (fragment): BLE_KLEPN - Experimental evidence at protein level: Swiss-Prot protein existence level 1. Binding protein with a strong affinity to the bleomycin family of antibiotics. Binds to CL990; an antimitotic-antibiotic compound. From Klebsiella pneumoniae.
   5504..5625    +  polyA_signal   SV40 poly(A) signal: SV40 polyadenylation signal
   5698..5714    -  protein_bind   lac operator: The lac repressor binds to the lac operator to inhibit transcription in E. coli. This inhibition can be relieved by adding lactose or isopropyl-β-D-thiogalactopyranoside (IPTG). lac repressor encoded by lacI
   5722..5752    -  promoter       lac promoter: promoter for the E. coli lac operon
   5767..5788    -  protein_bind   CAP binding site: CAP binding activates transcription in the presence of cAMP. E. coli catabolite activator protein
   5801..5893    -  CDS            lacI (fragment): lac repressor; lacI; The lac repressor binds to the lac operator to inhibit transcription in E. coli. This inhibition can be relieved by adding lactose or isopropyl-β-D-thiogalactopyranoside (IPTG).
   6076..6664    -  rep_origin     ori: high-copy-number ColE1/pMB1/pBR322/pUC origin of replication
   6835..7695    -  CDS            AmpR: β-lactamase; bla; confers resistance to ampicillin, carbenicillin, and related antibiotics
   7696..7800    -  promoter       AmpR promoter: bla
>Addgene plasmid #114029 | pcDNA5-hygro-eGFP-HEC1-9D | depositor full sequence | sequence record 215371 | pcDNA5-hygro-eGFP-HEC1-9D sequence 7831 bps
GACGGATCGGGAGATCTCCCGATCCCCTATGGTGCACTCTCAGTACAATCTGCTCTGATGCCGCATAGTT
AAGCCAGTATCTGCTCCCTGCTTGTGTGTTGGAGGTCGCTGAGTAGTGCGCGAGCAAAATTTAAGCTACA
ACAAGGCAAGGCTTGACCGACAATTGCATGAAGAATCTGCTTAGGGTTAGGCGTTTTGCGCTGCTTCGCG
ATGTACGGGCCAGATATACGCGTTGACATTGATTATTGACTAGTTATTAATAGTAATCAATTACGGGGTC
ATTAGTTCATAGCCCATATATGGAGTTCCGCGTTACATAACTTACGGTAAATGGCCCGCCTGGCTGACCG
CCCAACGACCCCCGCCCATTGACGTCAATAATGACGTATGTTCCCATAGTAACGCCAATAGGGACTTTCC
ATTGACGTCAATGGGTGGAGTATTTACGGTAAACTGCCCACTTGGCAGTACATCAAGTGTATCATATGCC
AAGTACGCCCCCTATTGACGTCAATGACGGTAAATGGCCCGCCTGGCATTATGCCCAGTACATGACCTTA
TGGGACTTTCCTACTTGGCAGTACATCTACGTATTAGTCATCGCTATTACCATGGTGATGCGGTTTTGGC
AGTACATCAATGGGCGTGGATAGCGGTTTGACTCACGGGGATTTCCAAGTCTCCACCCCATTGACGTCAA
TGGGAGTTTGTTTTGGCACCAAAATCAACGGGACTTTCCAAAATGTCGTAACAACTCCGCCCCATTGACG
CAAATGGGCGGTAGGCGTGTACGGTGGGAGGTCTATATAAGCAGAGCTCTCCCTATCAGTGATAGAGATC
TCCCTATCAGTGATAGAGATCGTCGACGAGCTCGTTTAGTGAACCGTCAGATCGCCTGGAGACGCCATCC
ACGCTGTTTTGACCTCCATAGAAGACACCGGGACCGATCCAGCCTCCGGACTCTAGCGTTTAAACTTAAG
CTTGGTACCGAGCTCGGATCCACTAGTCCAGTGTGGTGGAATTCTGCAGATATCCAGCACAGTGGCGGCC
GCTCGAGTCTAGCGCTACCGGTCGCCACCATGGTGAGCAAGGGCGAGGAGCTGTTCACCGGGGTGGTGCC
CATCCTGGTCGAGCTGGACGGCGACGTAAACGGCCACAAGTTCAGCGTGTCCGGCGAGGGCGAGGGCGAT
GCCACCTACGGCAAGCTGACCCTGAAGTTCATCTGCACCACCGGCAAGCTGCCCGTGCCCTGGCCCACCC
TCGTGACCACCCTGACCTACGGCGTGCAGTGCTTCAGCCGCTACCCCGACCACATGAAGCAGCACGACTT
CTTCAAGTCCGCCATGCCCGAAGGCTACGTCCAGGAGCGCACCATCTTCTTCAAGGACGACGGCAACTAC
AAGACCCGCGCCGAGGTGAAGTTCGAGGGCGACACCCTGGTGAACCGCATCGAGCTGAAGGGCATCGACT
TCAAGGAGGACGGCAACATCCTGGGGCACAAGCTGGAGTACAACTACAACAGCCACAACGTCTATATCAT
GGCCGACAAGCAGAAGAACGGCATCAAGGTGAACTTCAAGATCCGCCACAACATCGAGGACGGCAGCGTG
CAGCTCGCCGACCACTACCAGCAGAACACCCCCATCGGCGACGGCCCCGTGCTGCTGCCCGACAACCACT
ACCTGAGCACCCAGTCCGCCCTGAGCAAAGACCCCAACGAGAAGCGCGATCACATGGTCCTGCTGGAGTT
CGTGACCGCCGCCGGGATCACTCTCGGCATGGACGAGCTGTACAAGTCCGGACTCAGATCCATGAAGCGC
GATGATGTTTCCGACGGTGGTGCTGGCCGCCTCGACATGCAGGAGTTAAGATCCCAGGATGTAAATAAAC
AAGGCCTCTATACCCCTCAAACCAAAGAGAAACCAACCTTTGGAAAGTTGGATATAAACAAACCGGACTC
TGAAAGAAAAGTCGACCTATTTGGCAAAAGAACTGATGGACATGGATCCCGGAATGATCAACTTGGTATA
TTTTCCAGTTCTGAGAAAATCAAGGACCCGAGACCACTTAATGACAAAGCATTCATTCAGCAGTGTATTC
GACAACTCTGTGAGTTTCTTACAGAAAATGGTTATGCACATAATGTGTCCATGAAATCTCTACAAGCTCC
CTCTGTTAAAGACTTCCTGAAGATCTTCACATTTCTTTATGGCTTCCTGTGCCCCTCATACGAACTTCCT
GACACAAAGTTTGAAGAAGAGGTTCCAAGAATCTTTAAAGACCTTGGGTATCCTTTTGCACTATCCAAAA
GCTCCATGTACACAGTGGGGGCTCCTCATACATGGCCTCACATTGTGGCAGCCTTAGTTTGGCTAATAGA
CTGCATCAAGATACATACTGCCATGAAAGAAAGCTCACCTTTATTTGATGATGGGCAGCCTTGGGGAGAA
GAAACTGAAGATGGAATTATGCATAATAAGTTGTTTTTGGACTACACCATAAAATGCTATGAGAGTTTTA
TGAGTGGTGCCGACAGCTTTGATGAGATGAATGCAGAGCTGCAGTCAAAACTGAAGGATTTATTTAATGT
GGATGCTTTTAAGCTGGAATCATTAGAAGCAAAAAACAGAGCATTGAATGAACAGATTGCAAGATTGGAA
CAAGAAAGAGAAAAAGAGCCGAATCGTCTAGAGTCGTTGAGAAAACTGAAGGCTTCCTTACAAGGAGATG
TTCAAAAGTATCAGGCATACATGAGCAATTTGGAGTCTCATTCAGCCATTCTTGACCAGAAATTAAATGG
TCTCAATGAGGAAATTGCTAGAGTAGAACTAGAATGTGAAACAATAAAACAGGAGAACACTCGACTACAG
AATATCATTGACAACCAGAAGTACTCAGTTGCAGACATTGAGCGAATAAATCATGAAAGAAATGAATTGC
AGCAGACTATTAATAAATTAACCAAGGACCTGGAAGCTGAACAACAGAAGTTGTGGAATGAGGAGTTAAA
ATATGCCAGAGGCAAAGAAGCGATTGAAACACAATTAGCAGAGTATCACAAATTGGCTAGAAAATTAAAA
CTTATTCCTAAAGGTGCTGAGAATTCCAAAGGTTATGACTTTGAAATTAAGTTTAATCCCGAGGCTGGTG
CCAACTGCCTTGTCAAATACAGGGCTCAAGTTTATGTACCTCTTAAGGAACTCCTGAATGAAACTGAAGA
AGAAATTAATAAAGCCCTAAATAAAAAAATGGGTTTGGAGGATACTTTAGAACAATTGAATGCAATGATA
ACAGAAAGCAAGAGAAGTGTGAGAACTCTGAAAGAAGAAGTTCAAAAATTGGATGATCTTTACCAACAAA
AAATTAAGGAAGCAGAGGAAGAGGATGAAAAATGTGCCAGTGAGCTTGAGTCCTTGGAGAAACACAAGCA
CCTGCTAGAAAGTACTGTTAACCAGGGGCTCAGTGAAGCTATGAATGAATTAGATGCTGTTCAGCGGGAA
TACCAACTAGTTGTGCAAACCACGACTGAAGAAAGACGAAAAGTGGGAAATAACTTGCAACGTCTGTTAG
AGATGGTTGCTACACATGTTGGGTCTGTAGAGAAACATCTTGAGGAGCAGATTGCTAAAGTTGATAGAGA
ATATGAAGAATGCATGTCAGAAGATCTCTCGGAAAATATTAAAGAGATTAGAGATAAGTATGAGAAGAAA
GCTACTCTAATTAAGTCTTCTGAAGAATGACTCGAGGACGGTACCGCGGGCCCGTTTAAACCCGCTGATC
AGCCTCGACTGTGCCTTCTAGTTGCCAGCCATCTGTTGTTTGCCCCTCCCCCGTGCCTTCCTTGACCCTG
GAAGGTGCCACTCCCACTGTCCTTTCCTAATAAAATGAGGAAATTGCATCGCATTGTCTGAGTAGGTGTC
ATTCTATTCTGGGGGGTGGGGTGGGGCAGGACAGCAAGGGGGAGGATTGGGAAGACAATAGCAGGCATGC
TGGGGATGCGGTGGGCTCTATGGCTTCTGAGGCGGAAAGAACCAGCTGGGGCTCTAGGGGGTATCCCC
[124 nt withheld, positions 4059-4182]
C
[91 nt withheld, positions 4184-4274]
AGGGTGATGGTTCACGTACCTAGAAGTTCCTATTCCGAAGTTCCTATTCTCTAGAAAGTATAGGAACTTC
CTTGGCCAAAAAGCCTGAACTCACCGCGACGTCTGTCGAGAAGTTTCTGATCGAAAAGTTCGACAGCGTC
TCCGACCTGATGCAGCTCTCGGAGGGCGAAGAATCTCGTGCTTTCAGCTTCGATGTAGGAGGGCGTGGAT
ATGTCCTGCGGGTAAATAGCTGCGCCGATGGTTTCTACAAAGATCGTTATGTTTATCGGCACTTTGCATC
GGCCGCGCTCCCGATTCCGGAAGTGCTTGACATTGGGGAATTCAGCGAGAGCCTGACCTATTGCATCTCC
CGCCGTGCACAGGGTGTCACGTTGCAAGACCTGCCTGAAACCGAACTGCCCGCTGTTCTGCAGCCGGTCG
CGGAGGCCATGGATGCGATCGCTGCGGCCGATCTTAGCCAGACGAGCGGGTTCGGCCCATTCGGACCGCA
AGGAATCGGTCAATACACTACATGGCGTGATTTCATATGCGCGATTGCTGATCCCCATGTGTATCACTGG
CAAACTGTGATGGACGACACCGTCAGTGCGTCCGTCGCGCAGGCTCTCGATGAGCTGATGCTTTGGGCCG
AGGACTGCCCCGAAGTCCGGCACCTCGTGCACGCGGATTTCGGCTCCAACAATGTCCTGACGGACAATGG
CCGCATAACAGCGGTCATTGACTGGAGCGAGGCGATGTTCGGGGATTCCCAATACGAGGTCGCCAACATC
TTCTTCTGGAGGCCGTGGTTGGCTTGTATGGAGCAGCAGACGCGCTACTTCGAGCGGAGGCATCCGGAGC
TTGCAGGATCGCCGCGGCTCCGGGCGTATATGCTCCGCATTGGTCTTGACCAACTCTATCAGAGCTTGGT
TGACGGCAATTTCGATGATGCAGCTTGGGCGCAGGGTCGATGCGACGCAATCGTCCGATCCGGAGCCGGG
ACTGTCGGGCGTACACAAATCGCCCGCAGAAGCGCGGCCGTCTGGACCGATGGCTGTGTAGAAGTACTCG
CCGATAGTGGAAACCGACGCCCCAGCACTCGTCCGAGGGCAAAGGAATAGCACGTACTACGAGATTTCGA
TTCCACCGCCGCCTTCTATGAAAGGTTGGGCTTCGGAATCGTTTTCCGGGACGCCGGCTGGATGATCCTC
CAGCGCGGGGATCTCATGCTGGAGTTCTTCGCCCACCCCAACTTGTTTATTGCAGCTTATAATGGTTACA
AATAAAGCAATAGCATCACAAATTTCACAAATAAAGCATTTTTTTCACTGCATTCTAGTTGTGGTTTGTC
CAAACTCATCAATGTATCTTATCATGTCTGTATACCGTCGACCTCTAGCTAGAGCTTGGCGTAATCATGG
TCATAGCTGTTTCCTGTGTGAAATTGTTATCCGCTCACAATTCCACACAACATACGAGCCGGAAGCATAA
AGTGTAAAGCCTGGGGTGCCTAATGAGTGAGCTAACTCACATTAATTGCGTTGCGCTCACTGCCCGCTTT
CCAGTCGGGAAACCTGTCGTGCCAGCTGCATTAATGAATCGGCCAACGCGCGGGGAGAGGCGGTTTGCGT
ATTGGGCGCTCTTCCGCTTCCTCGCTCACTGACTCGCTGCGCTCGGTCGTTCGGCTGCGGCGAGCGGTAT
CAGCTCACTCAAAGGCGGTAATACGGTTATCCACAGAATCAGGGGATAACGCAGGAAAGAACATGTGAGC
AAAAGGCCAGCAAAAGGCCAGGAACCGTAAAAAGGCCGCGTTGCTGGCGTTTTTCCATAGGCTCCGCCCC
CCTGACGAGCATCACAAAAATCGACGCTCAAGTCAGAGGTGGCGAAACCCGACAGGACTATAAAGATACC
AGGCGTTTCCCCCTGGAAGCTCCCTCGTGCGCTCTCCTGTTCCGACCCTGCCGCTTACCGGATACCTGTC
CGCCTTTCTCCCTTCGGGAAGCGTGGCGCTTTCTCATAGCTCACGCTGTAGGTATCTCAGTTCGGTGTAG
GTCGTTCGCTCCAAGCTGGGCTGTGTGCACGAACCCCCCGTTCAGCCCGACCGCTGCGCCTTATCCGGTA
ACTATCGTCTTGAGTCCAACCCGGTAAGACACGACTTATCGCCACTGGCAGCAGCCACTGGTAACAGGAT
TAGCAGAGCGAGGTATGTAGGCGGTGCTACAGAGTTCTTGAAGTGGTGGCCTAACTACGGCTACACTAGA
AGAACAGTATTTGGTATCTGCGCTCTGCTGAAGCCAGTTACCTTCGGAAAAAGAGTTGGTAGCTCTTGAT
CCGGCAAACAAACCACCGCTGGTAGCGGTGGTTTTTTTGTTTGCAAGCAGCAGATTACGCGCAGAAAAAA
AGGATCTCAAGAAGATCCTTTGATCTTTTCTACGGGGTCTGACGCTCAGTGGAACGAAAACTCACGTTAA
GGGATTTTGGTCATGAGATTATCAAAAAGGATCTTCACCTAGATCCTTTTAAATTAAAAATGAAGTTTTA
AATCAATCTAAAGTATATATGAGTAAACTTGGTCTGACAGTTACCAATGCTTAATCAGTGAGGCACCTAT
CTCAGCGATCTGTCTATTTCGTTCATCCATAGTTGCCTGACTCCCCGTCGTGTAGATAACTACGATACGG
GAGGGCTTACCATCTGGCCCCAGTGCTGCAATGATACCGCGAGACCCACGCTCACCGGCTCCAGATTTAT
CAGCAATAAACCAGCCAGCCGGAAGGGCCGAGCGCAGAAGTGGTCCTGCAACTTTATCCGCCTCCATCCA
GTCTATTAATTGTTGCCGGGAAGCTAGAGTAAGTAGTTCGCCAGTTAATAGTTTGCGCAACGTTGTTGCC
ATTGCTACAGGCATCGTGGTGTCACGCTCGTCGTTTGGTATGGCTTCATTCAGCTCCGGTTCCCAACGAT
CAAGGCGAGTTACATGATCCCCCATGTTGTGCAAAAAAGCGGTTAGCTCCTTCGGTCCTCCGATCGTTGT
CAGAAGTAAGTTGGCCGCAGTGTTATCACTCATGGTTATGGCAGCACTGCATAATTCTCTTACTGTCATG
CCATCCGTAAGATGCTTTTCTGTGACTGGTGAGTACTCAACCAAGTCATTCTGAGAATAGTGTATGCGGC
GACCGAGTTGCTCTTGCCCGGCGTCAATACGGGATAATACCGCGCCACATAGCAGAACTTTAAAAGTGCT
CATCATTGGAAAACGTTCTTCGGGGCGAAAACTCTCAAGGATCTTACCGCTGTTGAGATCCAGTTCGATG
TAACCCACTCGTGCACCCAACTGATCTTCAGCATCTTTTACTTTCACCAGCGTTTCTGGGTGAGCAAAAA
CAGGAAGGCAAAATGCCGCAAAAAAGGGAATAAGGGCGACACGGAAATGTTGAATACTCATACTCTTCCT
TTTTCAATATTATTGAAGCATTTATCAGGGTTATTGTCTCATGAGCGGATACATATTTGAATGTATTTAG
AAAAATAAACAAATAGGGGTTCCGCGCACATTTCCCCGAAAAGTGCCACCTGACGTC
