Features (pLannotate 1.2.2; 23 found; start..end, strand, type, name):
     63..442     +  enhancer       CMV enhancer: human cytomegalovirus immediate early enhancer
    443..646     +  promoter       CMV promoter: human cytomegalovirus (CMV) immediate early promoter
    648..667     +  promoter       PLtetO-1 promoter (fragment): modified phage lambda PL promoter with tet operator sites (Lutz and Bujard, 1997)
    669..688     +  promoter       PLtetO-1 promoter (fragment): modified phage lambda PL promoter with tet operator sites (Lutz and Bujard, 1997)
    696..729     +  promoter       TRE3GV promoter (fragment): 3rd-generation Tet-responsive promoter that can be activated by binding of Tet-On® 3G, optimized for retroviral and lentiviral vectors
    908..1624    +  CDS            EGFP: EGFP is a basic (constitutively fluorescent) green fluorescent protein published in 1996, derived from Aequorea victoria. It is reported to be a rapidly-maturing weak dimer with moderate acid sensitivity.
   1640..3565    +  CDS            NDC80: NDC80_HUMAN - Also known as HEC, HEC1, KNTC2. Experimental evidence at protein level: Swiss-Prot protein existence level 1. Acts as a component of the essential kinetochore-associated NDC80 complex, which is required for chromosome segregation and spindle checkpoint activity (PubMed:9315664, PubMed:12351790, PubMed:14654001, PubMed:14699129, PubMed:15062103, PubMed:15235793, PubMed:15239953, PubMed:15548592, PubMed:16732327). Required for kinetochore integrity and the organization of stable microtubule binding sites in the outer plate of the kinetochore (PubMed:15548592). The NDC80 complex syn
   3570..3589    +  misc_feature   MCS (fragment): multiple cloning site
   3614..3838    +  polyA_signal   bGH poly(A) signal: bovine growth hormone polyadenylation signal
   3842..3863    +  promoter       SV40 promoter (fragment): SV40 enhancer and early promoter
   3884..4117    +  rep_origin     f1 ori (fragment) (sequence partly withheld): f1 bacteriophage origin of replication; arrow indicates direction of (+) strand synthesis
   4122..4169    +  protein_bind   FRT: FLP-mediated recombination occurs in the 8-bp core sequence TCTAGAAA (Turan and Bode, 2011). FLP recombinase from the Saccharomyces cerevisiae 2μ plasmid
   4177..5199    +  CDS            HygR: aminoglycoside phosphotransferase from E. coli; aph(4)-Ia; confers resistance to hygromycin
   5209..5334    +  CDS            ble (fragment): BLE_KLEPN - Experimental evidence at protein level: Swiss-Prot protein existence level 1. Binding protein with a strong affinity to the bleomycin family of antibiotics. Binds to CL990; an antimitotic-antibiotic compound. From Klebsiella pneumoniae.
   5329..5450    +  polyA_signal   SV40 poly(A) signal: SV40 polyadenylation signal
   5523..5539    -  protein_bind   lac operator: The lac repressor binds to the lac operator to inhibit transcription in E. coli. This inhibition can be relieved by adding lactose or isopropyl-β-D-thiogalactopyranoside (IPTG). lac repressor encoded by lacI
   5547..5577    -  promoter       lac promoter: promoter for the E. coli lac operon
   5592..5613    -  protein_bind   CAP binding site: CAP binding activates transcription in the presence of cAMP. E. coli catabolite activator protein
   5626..5718    -  CDS            lacI (fragment): lac repressor; lacI; The lac repressor binds to the lac operator to inhibit transcription in E. coli. This inhibition can be relieved by adding lactose or isopropyl-β-D-thiogalactopyranoside (IPTG).
   5901..6489    -  rep_origin     ori: high-copy-number ColE1/pMB1/pBR322/pUC origin of replication
   6660..7520    -  CDS            AmpR: β-lactamase; bla; confers resistance to ampicillin, carbenicillin, and related antibiotics
   7521..7625    -  promoter       AmpR promoter: bla
   7684..7736    -  misc_feature   bom (fragment): basis of mobility region from pBR322
>Addgene plasmid #114029 | pcDNA5-hygro-eGFP-HEC1-9D | addgene full sequence | sequence record 221043 | Addgene NGS Result
GAATCTGCTTAGGGTTAGGCGTTTTGCGCTGCTTCGCGATGTACGGGCCAGATATACGCGTTGACATTGA
TTATTGACTAGTTATTAATAGTAATCAATTACGGGGTCATTAGTTCATAGCCCATATATGGAGTTCCGCG
TTACATAACTTACGGTAAATGGCCCGCCTGGCTGACCGCCCAACGACCCCCGCCCATTGACGTCAATAAT
GACGTATGTTCCCATAGTAACGCCAATAGGGACTTTCCATTGACGTCAATGGGTGGAGTATTTACGGTAA
ACTGCCCACTTGGCAGTACATCAAGTGTATCATATGCCAAGTACGCCCCCTATTGACGTCAATGACGGTA
AATGGCCCGCCTGGCATTATGCCCAGTACATGACCTTATGGGACTTTCCTACTTGGCAGTACATCTACGT
ATTAGTCATCGCTATTACCATGGTGATGCGGTTTTGGCAGTACATCAATGGGCGTGGATAGCGGTTTGAC
TCACGGGGATTTCCAAGTCTCCACCCCATTGACGTCAATGGGAGTTTGTTTTGGCACCAAAATCAACGGG
ACTTTCCAAAATGTCGTAACAACTCCGCCCCATTGACGCAAATGGGCGGTAGGCGTGTACGGTGGGAGGT
CTATATAAGCAGAGCTCTCCCTATCAGTGATAGAGATCTCCCTATCAGTGATAGAGATCGTCGACGAGCT
CGTTTAGTGAACCGTCAGATCGCCTGGAGACGCCATCCACGCTGTTTTGACCTCCATAGAAGACACCGGG
ACCGATCCAGCCTCCGGACTCTAGCGTTTAAACTTAAGCTTGGTACCGAGCTCGGATCCACTAGTCCAGT
GTGGTGGAATTCTGCAGATATCCAGCACAGTGGCGGCCGCTCGAGTCTAGCGCTACCGGTCGCCACCATG
GTGAGCAAGGGCGAGGAGCTGTTCACCGGGGTGGTGCCCATCCTGGTCGAGCTGGACGGCGACGTAAACG
GCCACAAGTTCAGCGTGTCCGGCGAGGGCGAGGGCGATGCCACCTACGGCAAGCTGACCCTGAAGTTCAT
CTGCACCACCGGCAAGCTGCCCGTGCCCTGGCCCACCCTCGTGACCACCCTGACCTACGGCGTGCAGTGC
TTCAGCCGCTACCCCGACCACATGAAGCAGCACGACTTCTTCAAGTCCGCCATGCCCGAAGGCTACGTCC
AGGAGCGCACCATCTTCTTCAAGGACGACGGCAACTACAAGACCCGCGCCGAGGTGAAGTTCGAGGGCGA
CACCCTGGTGAACCGCATCGAGCTGAAGGGCATCGACTTCAAGGAGGACGGCAACATCCTGGGGCACAAG
CTGGAGTACAACTACAACAGCCACAACGTCTATATCATGGCCGACAAGCAGAAGAACGGCATCAAGGTGA
ACTTCAAGATCCGCCACAACATCGAGGACGGCAGCGTGCAGCTCGCCGACCACTACCAGCAGAACACCCC
CATCGGCGACGGCCCCGTGCTGCTGCCCGACAACCACTACCTGAGCACCCAGTCCGCCCTGAGCAAAGAC
CCCAACGAGAAGCGCGATCACATGGTCCTGCTGGAGTTCGTGACCGCCGCCGGGATCACTCTCGGCATGG
ACGAGCTGTACAAGTCCGGACTCAGATCCATGAAGCGCGATGATGTTTCCGACGGTGGTGCTGGCCGCCT
CGACATGCAGGAGTTAAGATCCCAGGATGTAAATAAACAAGGCCTCTATACCCCTCAAACCAAAGAGAAA
CCAACCTTTGGAAAGTTGGATATAAACAAACCGGACTCTGAAAGAAAAGTCGACCTATTTGGCAAAAGAA
CTGATGGACATGGATCCCGGAATGATCAACTTGGTATATTTTCCAGTTCTGAGAAAATCAAGGACCCGAG
ACCACTTAACGACAAAGCATTCATTCAGCAGTGTATTCGACAACTCTGTGAGTTTCTTACAGAAAATGGT
TATGCACATAATGTGTCCATGAAATCTCTACAAGCTCCCTCTGTTAAAGACTTCCTGAAGATCTTCACAT
TTCTTTATGGCTTCCTGTGCCCCTCATACGAACTTCCTGACACAAAGTTTGAAGAAGAGGTTCCAAGAAT
CTTTAAAGACCTTGGGTATCCTTTTGCACTATCCAAAAGCTCCATGTACACAGTGGGGGCTCCTCATACA
TGGCCTCACATTGTGGCAGCCTTAGTTTGGCTAATAGACTGCATCAAGATACATACTGCCATGAAAGAAA
GCTCACCTTTATTTGATGATGGGCAGCCTTGGGGAGAAGAAACTGAAGATGGAATTATGCATAATAAGTT
GTTTTTGGACTACACCATAAAATGCTATGAGAGTTTTATGAGTGGTGCCGACAGCTTTGATGAGATGAAT
GCAGAGCTGCAGTCAAAACTGAAGGATTTATTTAATGTGGATGCTTTTAAGCTGGAATCATTAGAAGCAA
AAAACAGAGCATTGAATGAACAGATTGCAAGATTGGAACAAGAAAGAGAAAAAGAACCGAATCGTCTAGA
GTCGTTGAGAAAACTGAAGGCTTCCTTACAAGGAGATGTTCAAAAGTATCAGGCATACATGAGCAATTTG
GAGTCTCATTCAGCCATTCTTGACCAGAAATTAAATGGTCTCAATGAGGAAATTGCTAGAGTAGAACTAG
AATGTGAAACAATAAAACAGGAGAACACTCGACTACAGAATATCATTGACAACCAGAAGTACTCAGTTGC
AGACATTGAGCGAATAAATCATGAAAGAAATGAATTGCAGCAGACTATTAATAAATTAACCAAGGACCTG
GAAGCTGAACAACAGAAGTTGTGGAATGAGGAGTTAAAATATGCCAGAGGCAAAGAAGCGATTGAAACAC
AATTAGCAGAGTATCACAAATTGGCTAGAAAATTAAAACTTATTCCTAAAGGTGCTGAGAATTCCAAAGG
TTATGACTTTGAAATTAAGTTTAATCCCGAGGCTGGTGCCAACTGCCTTGTCAAATACAGGGCTCAAGTT
TATGTACCTCTTAAGGAACTCCTGAATGAAACTGAAGAAGAAATTAATAAAGCCCTAAATAAAAAAATGG
GTTTGGAGGATACTTTAGAACAATTGAATGCAATGATAACAGAAAGCAAGAGAAGTGTGAGAACTCTGAA
AGAAGAAGTTCAAAAATTGGATGATCTTTACCAACAAAAAATTAAGGAAGCAGAGGAAGAGGATGAAAAA
TGTGCCAGTGAGCTTGAGTCCTTGGAGAAACACAAGCACCTGCTAGAAAGTACTGTTAACCAGGGGCTCA
GTGAAGCTATGAATGAATTAGATGCTGTTCAGCGGGAATACCAACTAGTTGTGCAAACCACGACTGAAGA
AAGACGAAAAGTGGGAAATAACTTGCAACGTCTGTTAGAGATGGTTGCTACACATGTTGGGTCTGTAGAG
AAACATCTTGAGGAGCAGATTGCTAAAGTTGATAGAGAATATGAAGAATGCATGTCAGAAGATCTCTCGG
AAAATATTAAAGAGATTAGAGATAAGTATGAGAAGAAAGCTACTCTAATTAAGTCTTCTGAAGAATGACT
CGACGGTACCGCGGGCCCGTTTAAACCCGCTGATCAGCCTCGACTGTGCCTTCTAGTTGCCAGCCATCTG
TTGTTTGCCCCTCCCCCGTGCCTTCCTTGACCCTGGAAGGTGCCACTCCCACTGTCCTTTCCTAATAAAA
TGAGGAAATTGCATCGCATTGTCTGAGTAGGTGTCATTCTATTCTGGGGGGTGGGGTGGGGCAGGACAGC
AAGGGGGAGGATTGGGAAGACAATAGCAGGCATGCTGGGGATGCGGTGGGCTCTATGGCTTCTGAGGCGG
AAAGAACCAGCTGGGGCTCTAGGGGGTATCCCC
[124 nt withheld, positions 3884-4007]
C
[91 nt withheld, positions 4009-4099]
AGGGTGATGGTTCACGTACCTAGAAGTTCCTATTCCGAAGTTCCTATTCTCTAGAAAGTATAGGAACTTC
CTTGGCCAAAAAGCCTGAACTCACCGCGACGTCTGTCGAGAAGTTTCTGATCGAAAAGTTCGACAGCGTC
TCCGACCTGATGCAGCTCTCGGAGGGCGAAGAATCTCGTGCTTTCAGCTTCGATGTAGGAGGGCGTGGAT
ATGTCCTGCGGGTAAATAGCTGCGCCGATGGTTTCTACAAAGATCGTTATGTTTATCGGCACTTTGCATC
GGCCGCGCTCCCGATTCCGGAAGTGCTTGACATTGGGGAATTCAGCGAGAGCCTGACCTATTGCATCTCC
CGCCGTGCACAGGGTGTCACGTTGCAAGACCTGCCTGAAACCGAACTGCCCGCTGTTCTGCAGCCGGTCG
CGGAGGCCATGGATGCGATCGCTGCGGCCGATCTTAGCCAGACGAGCGGGTTCGGCCCATTCGGACCGCA
AGGAATCGGTCAATACACTACATGGCGTGATTTCATATGCGCGATTGCTGATCCCCATGTGTATCACTGG
CAAACTGTGATGGACGACACCGTCAGTGCGTCCGTCGCGCAGGCTCTCGATGAGCTGATGCTTTGGGCCG
AGGACTGCCCCGAAGTCCGGCACCTCGTGCACGCGGATTTCGGCTCCAACAATGTCCTGACGGACAATGG
CCGCATAACAGCGGTCATTGACTGGAGCGAGGCGATGTTCGGGGATTCCCAATACGAGGTCGCCAACATC
TTCTTCTGGAGGCCGTGGTTGGCTTGTATGGAGCAGCAGACGCGCTACTTCGAGCGGAGGCATCCGGAGC
TTGCAGGATCGCCGCGGCTCCGGGCGTATATGCTCCGCATTGGTCTTGACCAACTCTATCAGAGCTTGGT
TGACGGCAATTTCGATGATGCAGCTTGGGCGCAGGGTCGATGCGACGCAATCGTCCGATCCGGAGCCGGG
ACTGTCGGGCGTACACAAATCGCCCGCAGAAGCGCGGCCGTCTGGACCGATGGCTGTGTAGAAGTACTCG
CCGATAGTGGAAACCGACGCCCCAGCACTCGTCCGAGGGCAAAGGAATAGCACGTACTACGAGATTTCGA
TTCCACCGCCGCCTTCTATGAAAGGTTGGGCTTCGGAATCGTTTTCCGGGACGCCGGCTGGATGATCCTC
CAGCGCGGGGATCTCATGCTGGAGTTCTTCGCCCACCCCAACTTGTTTATTGCAGCTTATAATGGTTACA
AATAAAGCAATAGCATCACAAATTTCACAAATAAAGCATTTTTTTCACTGCATTCTAGTTGTGGTTTGTC
CAAACTCATCAATGTATCTTATCATGTCTGTATACCGTCGACCTCTAGCTAGAGCTTGGCGTAATCATGG
TCATAGCTGTTTCCTGTGTGAAATTGTTATCCGCTCACAATTCCACACAACATACGAGCCGGAAGCATAA
AGTGTAAAGCCTGGGGTGCCTAATGAGTGAGCTAACTCACATTAATTGCGTTGCGCTCACTGCCCGCTTT
CCAGTCGGGAAACCTGTCGTGCCAGCTGCATTAATGAATCGGCCAACGCGCGGGGAGAGGCGGTTTGCGT
ATTGGGCGCTCTTCCGCTTCCTCGCTCACTGACTCGCTGCGCTCGGTCGTTCGGCTGCGGCGAGCGGTAT
CAGCTCACTCAAAGGCGGTAATACGGTTATCCACAGAATCAGGGGATAACGCAGGAAAGAACATGTGAGC
AAAAGGCCAGCAAAAGGCCAGGAACCGTAAAAAGGCCGCGTTGCTGGCGTTTTTCCATAGGCTCCGCCCC
CCTGACGAGCATCACAAAAATCGACGCTCAAGTCAGAGGTGGCGAAACCCGACAGGACTATAAAGATACC
AGGCGTTTCCCCCTGGAAGCTCCCTCGTGCGCTCTCCTGTTCCGACCCTGCCGCTTACCGGATACCTGTC
CGCCTTTCTCCCTTCGGGAAGCGTGGCGCTTTCTCATAGCTCACGCTGTAGGTATCTCAGTTCGGTGTAG
GTCGTTCGCTCCAAGCTGGGCTGTGTGCACGAACCCCCCGTTCAGCCCGACCGCTGCGCCTTATCCGGTA
ACTATCGTCTTGAGTCCAACCCGGTAAGACACGACTTATCGCCACTGGCAGCAGCCACTGGTAACAGGAT
TAGCAGAGCGAGGTATGTAGGCGGTGCTACAGAGTTCTTGAAGTGGTGGCCTAACTACGGCTACACTAGA
AGAACAGTATTTGGTATCTGCGCTCTGCTGAAGCCAGTTACCTTCGGAAAAAGAGTTGGTAGCTCTTGAT
CCGGCAAACAAACCACCGCTGGTAGCGGTGGTTTTTTTGTTTGCAAGCAGCAGATTACGCGCAGAAAAAA
AGGATCTCAAGAAGATCCTTTGATCTTTTCTACGGGGTCTGACGCTCAGTGGAACGAAAACTCACGTTAA
GGGATTTTGGTCATGAGATTATCAAAAAGGATCTTCACCTAGATCCTTTTAAATTAAAAATGAAGTTTTA
AATCAATCTAAAGTATATATGAGTAAACTTGGTCTGACAGTTACCAATGCTTAATCAGTGAGGCACCTAT
CTCAGCGATCTGTCTATTTCGTTCATCCATAGTTGCCTGACTCCCCGTCGTGTAGATAACTACGATACGG
GAGGGCTTACCATCTGGCCCCAGTGCTGCAATGATACCGCGAGACCCACGCTCACCGGCTCCAGATTTAT
CAGCAATAAACCAGCCAGCCGGAAGGGCCGAGCGCAGAAGTGGTCCTGCAACTTTATCCGCCTCCATCCA
GTCTATTAATTGTTGCCGGGAAGCTAGAGTAAGTAGTTCGCCAGTTAATAGTTTGCGCAACGTTGTTGCC
ATTGCTACAGGCATCGTGGTGTCACGCTCGTCGTTTGGTATGGCTTCATTCAGCTCCGGTTCCCAACGAT
CAAGGCGAGTTACATGATCCCCCATGTTGTGCAAAAAAGCGGTTAGCTCCTTCGGTCCTCCGATCGTTGT
CAGAAGTAAGTTGGCCGCAGTGTTATCACTCATGGTTATGGCAGCACTGCATAATTCTCTTACTGTCATG
CCATCCGTAAGATGCTTTTCTGTGACTGGTGAGTACTCAACCAAGTCATTCTGAGAATAGTGTATGCGGC
GACCGAGTTGCTCTTGCCCGGCGTCAATACGGGATAATACCGCGCCACATAGCAGAACTTTAAAAGTGCT
CATCATTGGAAAACGTTCTTCGGGGCGAAAACTCTCAAGGATCTTACCGCTGTTGAGATCCAGTTCGATG
TAACCCACTCGTGCACCCAACTGATCTTCAGCATCTTTTACTTTCACCAGCGTTTCTGGGTGAGCAAAAA
CAGGAAGGCAAAATGCCGCAAAAAAGGGAATAAGGGCGACACGGAAATGTTGAATACTCATACTCTTCCT
TTTTCAATATTATTGAAGCATTTATCAGGGTTATTGTCTCATGAGCGGATACATATTTGAATGTATTTAG
AAAAATAAACAAATAGGGGTTCCGCGCACATTTCCCCGAAAAGTGCCACCTGACGTCGACGGATCGGGAG
ATCTCCCGATCCCCTATGGTGCACTCTCAGTACAATCTGCTCTGATGCCGCATAGTTAAGCCAGTATCTG
CTCCCTGCTTGTGTGTTGGAGGTCGCTGAGTAGTGCGCGAGCAAAATTTAAGCTACAACAAGGCAAGGCT
TGACCGACAATTGCATGAA
